>Addgene plasmid #51058 | pRS316-RGR-GFP-mHDV | depositor full sequence | sequence record 77329 | pRS316-RGR-GFP-mHDV sequence 5839 bps
TCGCGCGTTTCGGTGATGACGGTGAAAACCTCTGACACATGCAGCTCCCGGAGACGGTCACAGCTTGTCT
GTAAGCGGATGCCGGGAGCAGACAAGCCCGTCAGGGCGCGTCAGCGGGTGTTGGCGGGTGTCGGGGCTGG
CTTAACTATGCGGCATCAGAGCAGATTGTACTGAGAGTGCACCACGCTTTTCAATTCAATTCATCATTTT
TTTTTTATTCTTTTTTTTGATTTCGGTTTCTTTGAAATTTTTTTGATTCGGTAATCTCCGAACAGAAGGA
AGAACGAAGGAAGGAGCACAGACTTAGATTGGTATATATACGCATATGTAGTGTTGAAGAAACATGAAAT
TGCCCAGTATTCTTAACCCAACTGCACAGAACAAAAACCTGCAGGAAACGAAGATAAATCATGTCGAAAG
CTACATATAAGGAACGTGCTGCTACTCATCCTAGTCCTGTTGCTGCCAAGCTATTTAATATCATGCACGA
AAAGCAAACAAACTTGTGTGCTTCATTGGATGTTCGTACCACCAAGGAATTACTGGAGTTAGTTGAAGCA
TTAGGTCCCAAAATTTGTTTACTAAAAACACATGTGGATATCTTGACTGATTTTTCCATGGAGGGCACAG
TTAAGCCGCTAAAGGCATTATCCGCCAAGTACAATTTTTTACTCTTCGAAGACAGAAAATTTGCTGACAT
TGGTAATACAGTCAAATTGCAGTACTCTGCGGGTGTATACAGAATAGCAGAATGGGCAGACATTACGAAT
GCACACGGTGTGGTGGGCCCAGGTATTGTTAGCGGTTTGAAGCAGGCGGCAGAAGAAGTAACAAAGGAAC
CTAGAGGCCTTTTGATGTTAGCAGAATTGTCATGCAAGGGCTCCCTATCTACTGGAGAATATACTAAGGG
TACTGTTGACATTGCGAAGAGCGACAAAGATTTTGTTATCGGCTTTATTGCTCAAAGAGACATGGGTGGA
AGAGATGAAGGTTACGATTGGTTGATTATGACACCCGGTGTGGGTTTAGATGACAAGGGAGACGCATTGG
GTCAACAGTATAGAACCGTGGATGATGTGGTCTCTACAGGATCTGACATTATTATTGTTGGAAGAGGACT
ATTTGCAAAGGGAAGGGATGCTAAGGTAGAGGGTGAACGTTACAGAAAAGCAGGCTGGGAAGCATATTTG
AGAAGATGCGGCCAGCAAAACTAAAAAACTGTATTATAAGTAAATGCATGTATACTAAACTCACAAATTA
GAGCTTCAATTTAATTATATCAGTTATTACCCTGCGGTGTGAAATACCGCACAGATGCGTAAGGAGAAAA
TACCGCATCAGGAAATTGTAAACGTTAATATTTTGTTAAAATTCGCGTTAAATTTTTGTTAAATCAGCTC
ATTTTTTAACCAATAGGCCGAAATCGGCAAAATCCCTTATAAATCAAAAGAATAGACCGAGATAGGGT
[37 nt withheld, positions 1469-1505]
AAAGAACGTGGACTCCAACGTCAAAGG
[49 nt withheld, positions 1533-1581]
T
[91 nt withheld, positions 1583-1673]
G
[124 nt withheld, positions 1675-1798]
CGCGCCATTCGCCATTCAGGCTGCGCAACTGTTGGGAAGGGCGATCGGTGCGGGCCTCTTCGCTATTACG
CCAGCTGGCGAAGGGGGGATGTGCTGCAAGGCGATTAAGTTGGGTAACGCCAGGGTTTTCCCAGTCACGA
CGTTGTAAAACGACGGCCAGTGAATTGTAATACGACTCACTATAGGGCGAATTGGAGCTCCACCGCGGTG
GCGGCCGCTCTAGAACTAGTGGGAGCTGCATGTGTCAGAGGTTTTCACCGTCATCACCGAAACGCGCGAG
GCAGCAACTTCTTTTCTTTTTTTTTCTTTTCTCTCTCCCCCGTTGTTGTCTCACCATATCCGCAATGACA
AAAAAATGATGGAAGACACTAAAGGAAAAAATTAACGACAAAGACAGCACCAACAGATGTCGTTGTTCCA
GAGCTGATGAGGGGTATCTCGAAGCACACGAAACTTTTTCCTTCCTTCATTCACGCACACTACTCTCTAA
TGAGCAACGGTATACGGCCTTCCTTCCAGTTACTTGAATTTGAAATAAAAAAAAGTTTGCTGTCTTGCTA
TCAAGTATAAATAGACCTGCAATTATTAATCTTTTGTTTCCTCGTCATTGTTCTCGTTCCCTTTCTTCCT
TGTTTCTTTTTCTGCACAATATTTCAAGCTATACCAAGCATACAATCAACTAGCACGCTGATGAGTCCGT
GAGGACGAAACGAGTAAGCTCGTCCGTGCTGAAGTCAAGTTTGAGTTTTAGAGCTAGAAATAGCAAGTTA
AAATAAGGCTAGTCCGTTATCAACTTGAAAAAGTGGCACCGAGTCGGTGCTTTTGGCCGGCATGGTCCCA
GCCTCCTCGCTGGCGCCGGCTGGGCAACATGCTTCGGAGCTTTGGACTTCTTCGCCAGAGGTTTGGTCAA
GTCTCCAATCAAGGTTGTCGGCTTGTCTACCTTGCCAGAAATTTACGAAAAGATGGAAAAGGGTCAAATC
GTTGGTAGATACGTTGTTGACACTTCTAAATAAGCGAATTTCTTATGATTTATGATTTTTATTATTAAAT
AAGTTATAAAAAAAATAAGTGTATACAAATTTTAAAGTGACTCTTAGGTTTTAAAACGAAAATTCTTGTT
CTTGAGTAACTCTTTCCTGTAGGTCAGGTTGCTTTCTCAGGTATAGCATGAGGTCGCTCTTATTGACCAC
ACCTCTACCGGCATGCGATATCAAGCTTATCGATACCGTCGACCTCGAGGGGGGGCCCGGTACCCAGCTT
TTGTTCCCTTTAGTGAGGGTTAATTCCGAGCTTGGCGTAATCATGGTCATAGCTGTTTCCTGTGTGAAAT
TGTTATCCGCTCACAATTCCACACAACATAGGAGCCGGAAGCATAAAGTGTAAAGCCTGGGGTGCCTAAT
GAGTGAGGTAACTCACATTAATTGCGTTGCGCTCACTGCCCGCTTTCCAGTCGGGAAACCTGTCGTGCCA
GCTGCATTAATGAATCGGCCAACGCGCGGGGAGAGGCGGTTTGCGTATTGGGCGCTCTTCCGCTTCCTCG
CTCACTGACTCGCTGCGCTCGGTCGTTCGGCTGCGGCGAGCGGTATCAGCTCACTCAAAGGCGGTAATAC
GGTTATCCACAGAATCAGGGGATAACGCAGGAAAGAACATGTGAGCAAAAGGCCAGCAAAAGGCCAGGAA
CCGTAAAAAGGCCGCGTTGCTGGCGTTTTTCCATAGGCTCGGCCCCCCTGACGAGCATCACAAAAATCGA
CGCTCAAGTCAGAGGTGGCGAAACCCGACAGGACTATAAAGATACCAGGCGTTCCCCCCTGGAAGCTCCC
TCGTGCGCTCTCCTGTTCCGACCCTGCCGCTTACCGGATACCTGTCCGCCTTTCTCCCTTCGGGAAGCGT
GGCGCTTTCTCAATGCTCACGCTGTAGGTATCTCAGTTCGGTGTAGGTCGTTCGCTCCAAGCTGGGCTGT
GTGCACGAACCCCCCGTTCAGCCCGACCGCTGCGCCTTATCCGGTAACTATCGTCTTGAGTCCAACCCGG
TAAGACACGACTTATCGCCACTGGCAGCAGCCACTGGTAACAGGATTAGCAGAGCGAGGTATGTAGGCGG
TGCTACAGAGTTCTTGAAGTGGTGGCCTAACTACGGCTACACTAGAAGGACAGTATTTGGTATCTGCGCT
CTGCTGAAGCCAGTTACCTTCGGAAAAAGAGTTGGTAGCTCTTGATCCGGCAAACAAACCACCGCTGGTA
GCGGTGGTTTTTTTGTTTGCAAGCAGCAGATTACGCGCAGAAAAAAAGGATCTCAAGAAGATCCTTTGAT
CTTTTCTACGGGGTCTGACGCTCAGTGGAACGAAAACTCACGTTAAGGGATTTTGGTCATGAGATTATCA
AAAAGGATCTTCACCTAGATCCTTTTAAATTAAAAATGAAGTTTTAAATCAATCTAAAGTATATATGAGT
AAACTTGGTCTGACAGTTACCAATGCTTAATCAGTGAGGCACCTATCTCAGCGATCTGTCTATTTCGTTC
ATCCATAGTTGCCTGACTGCCCGTCGTGTAGATAACTACGATACGGGAGGGCTTACCATCTGGCCCCAGT
GCTGCAATGATACCGCGAGACCCACGCTCACCGGCTCCAGATTTATCAGCAATAAACCAGCCAGCCGGAA
GGGCCGAGCGCAGAAGTGGTCCTGCAACTTTATCCGCCTCCATCCAGTCTATTAATTGTTGCCGGGAAGC
TAGAGTAAGTAGTTCGCCAGTTAATAGTTTGCGCAACGTTGTTGCCATTGCTACAGGCATCGTGGTGTCA
CGCTCGTCGTTTGGTATGGCTTCATTCAGCTCCGGTTCCCAACGATCAAGGCGAGTTACATGATCCCCCA
TGTTGTGAAAAAAAGCGGTTAGCTCCTTCGGTCCTCCGATCGTTGTCAGAAGTAAGTTGGCCGCAGTGTT
ATCACTCATGGTTATGGCAGCACTGCATAATTCTCTTACTGTCATGCCATCCGTAAGATGCTTTTCTGTG
ACTGGTGAGTACTCAACCAAGTCATTCTGAGAATAGTGTATGCGGCGACCGAGTTGCTCTTGCCCGGCGT
CAATACGGGATAATACCGCGCCACATAGCAGAACTTTAAAAGTGCTCATCATTGGAAAACGTTCTTCGGG
GCGAAAACTCTCAAGGATCTTACCGCTGTTGAGATCCAGTTCGATGTAACCCACTCGTGCACCCAACTGA
TCTTCAGCATCTTTTACTTTCACCAGCGTTTCTGGGTGAGCAAAAACAGGAAGGCAAAATGCCGCAAAAA
AGGGAATAAGGGCGACACGGAAATGTTGAATACTCATACTCTTCCTTTTTCAATATTATTGAAGCATTTA
TCAGGGTTATTGTCTCATGAGCGGATACATATTTGAATGTATTTAGAAAAATAAACAAATAGGGGTTCCG
CGCACATTTCCCCGAAAAGTGCCACCTGGGTCCTTTTCATCACGTGCTATAAAAATAATTATAATTTAAA
TTTTTTAATATAAATATATAAATTAAAAATAGAAAGTAAAAAAAGAAATTAAAGAAAAAATAGTTTTTGT
TTTCCGAAGATGTAAAAGACTCTAGGGGGATCGCCAACAAATACTACCTTTTATCTTGCTCTTCCTGCTC
TCAGGTATTAATGCCGAATTGTTTCATCTTGTCTGTGTAGAAGACCACACACGAAAATCCTGTGATTTTA
CATTTTACTTATCGTTAATCGAATGTATATCTATTTAATCTGCTTTTCTTGTCTAATAAATATATATGTA
AAGTACGCTTTTTGTTGAAATTTTTTAAACCTTTGTTTATTTTTTTTTCTTCATTCCGTAACTCTTCTAC
CTTCTTTATTTACTTTCTAAAATCCAAATACAAAACATAAAAATAAATAAACACAGAGTAAATTCCCAAA
TTATTCCATCATTAAAAGATACGAGGCGCGTGTAAGTTACAGGCAAGCGATCCGTCCTAAGAAACCATTA
TTATCATGACATTAACCTATAAAAATAGGCGTATCACGAGGCCCTTTCGTC
Features (pLannotate 1.2.2; 25 found; start..end, strand, type, name):
    137..184     +  misc_feature   bom (fragment): basis of mobility region from pBR322
    195..410     +  promoter       URA3 promoter: S. cerevisiae URA3
    411..1214    +  CDS            URA3: orotidine-5'-phosphate decarboxylase, required for uracil biosynthesis; S. cerevisiae URA3; yeast auxotrophic marker, counterselectable with 5-fluoroorotic acid (5-FOA)
   1293..1342    +  misc_feature   bom (fragment): basis of mobility region from pBR322
   1343..1798    -  rep_origin     f1 ori (sequence partly withheld): f1 bacteriophage origin of replication; arrow indicates direction of (+) strand synthesis
   1806..1963    -  CDS            lacZα (fragment): LacZα fragment of β-galactosidase; lacZ fragment
   1966..1984    +  promoter       T7 promoter: promoter for bacteriophage T7 RNA polymerase
   1993..2030    +  misc_feature   MCS (fragment): pBluescript multiple cloning site
   2043..2083    -  CDS            rop (fragment): Rop protein, which maintains plasmids at low copy number; rop
   2083..2479    +  promoter       ADH1 promoter: S. cerevisiae ADH1; promoter for alcohol dehydrogenase 1
   2486..2509    +  misc_RNA       sTRSV HHRz (fragment): hammerhead ribozyme from the tobacco ringspot virus satellite RNA (Khvorova et al., 2003)
   2543..2618    +  misc_RNA       gRNA scaffold: guide RNA scaffold for the Streptococcus pyogenes CRISPR/Cas9 system
   2677..2808    +  CDS            ADH1 (fragment): ADH1_YEAST - Also known as ADC1. Experimental evidence at protein level: Swiss-Prot protein existence level 1. This isozyme preferentially catalyzes the conversion of primary unbranched alcohols to their corresponding aldehydes. Also shows activity toward secondary alcohols. From Saccharomyces cerevisiae (strain ATCC 204508 / S288c) (Baker's yeast).
   2812..2999    +  terminator     ADH1 terminator: S. cerevisiae ADH1; transcription terminator for the S. cerevisiae alcohol dehydrogenase 1 (ADH1) gene
   3004..3052    +  misc_feature   MCS (fragment): pBluescript multiple cloning site
   3065..3083    -  promoter       T3 promoter: promoter for bacteriophage T3 RNA polymerase
   3128..3144    -  protein_bind   lac operator: The lac repressor binds to the lac operator to inhibit transcription in E. coli. This inhibition can be relieved by adding lactose or isopropyl-β-D-thiogalactopyranoside (IPTG). lac repressor encoded by lacI
   3152..3182    -  promoter       lac promoter: promoter for the E. coli lac operon
   3197..3218    -  protein_bind   CAP binding site: CAP binding activates transcription in the presence of cAMP. E. coli catabolite activator protein
   3231..3323    -  CDS            lacI (fragment): lac repressor; lacI; The lac repressor binds to the lac operator to inhibit transcription in E. coli. This inhibition can be relieved by adding lactose or isopropyl-β-D-thiogalactopyranoside (IPTG).
   3506..4094    -  rep_origin     ori: high-copy-number ColE1/pMB1/pBR322/pUC origin of replication
   4265..5125    -  CDS            AmpR: β-lactamase; bla; confers resistance to ampicillin, carbenicillin, and related antibiotics
   5126..5230    -  promoter       AmpR promoter: bla
   5267..5770    +  misc_feature   CEN/ARS: S. cerevisiae CEN6 centromere fused to an autonomously replicating sequence
   5839..35      +  CDS            rop (fragment) (across the origin): Rop protein, which maintains plasmids at low copy number; rop
