[The description below was written by a language model from this plasmid's Addgene catalogue record and pLannotate feature annotations shown in this document.]
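Description:
pRS316-RGR-GFP-mHDV is a yeast–E. coli shuttle plasmid built on the pRS316 backbone and used as a control in work on ribozyme-flanked guide RNAs for CRISPR/Cas9 editing. In bacteria it replicates from a high-copy ColE1/pUC-type origin and is selected with ampicillin through the β-lactamase gene. An f1 origin and remnants of the pBluescript-style lacZα/multiple cloning site region, with flanking T7 and T3 promoters, are also present. In Saccharomyces cerevisiae the CEN6/ARS element maintains it as a stable centromeric plasmid. The URA3 marker, with its own promoter, allows selection by uracil prototrophy and counterselection with 5-FOA.

The payload sits between the yeast ADH1 promoter and ADH1 terminator, which were cloned into the polylinker. It is a short synthetic "RGR" (ribozyme–gRNA–ribozyme) cassette of about 196 bp. A hammerhead ribozyme lies at the 5′ end, followed by a GFP-targeting guide fused to the Streptococcus pyogenes Cas9 gRNA scaffold, and then a hepatitis delta virus (HDV) ribozyme. In the parental design, an RNA polymerase II transcript cleaves itself at both ribozymes, releasing a guide RNA with precisely defined ends.

In this variant the HDV ribozyme carries a 15 bp deletion at its 3′ end. The feature table annotates the hammerhead fragment and the scaffold but no HDV element, which fits a truncated ribozyme. The record does not state the functional consequence, though such a mutation would be expected to impair 3′ self-processing. That makes the plasmid suited to comparison with intact pRS316-RGR-GFP. No Cas9 gene is encoded, so the nuclease must be supplied separately.
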