Addgene plasmid #51058: pRS316-RGR-GFP-mHDV
Purpose: Same as pRS316-RGR-GFP except for the HDV ribozyme region which has a 15 bp deletion at its 3' end.
Depositing lab: Yunde Zhao. Depositing organization: University of California, San Diego (UCSD). Publication: Self-processing of ribozyme-flanked RNAs into guide RNAs in vitro and in vivo for CRISPR-mediated genome editing. Gao Y, Zhao Y. J Integr Plant Biol. 2013 Dec 30. doi: 10.1111/jipb.12152. PubMed 24373158.
Backbone
  Vector backbone: pRS316
  Backbone size w/o insert (bp): 4887
  Total vector size (bp): 5839
  Modifications to backbone: Yeast ADH1 promoter and ADH1 terminator were cloned in between the BamHI and EcoRI site, and RGR-GFP-mHDV gene was inserted inbetween the ADH1 promoter and terminator.
  Vector type: Bacterial Expression, Yeast Expression, CRISPR
  Selectable markers: URA3
Growth in bacteria
  Bacterial resistance: Ampicillin, 100 μg/mL
  Growth temperature: 37°C
  Growth strain: DH10B
  Copy number: High Copy
Gene/Insert
  Gene/Insert name: RGR-GFP
  Species: Synthetic
  Insert size (bp): 196
  Promoter: Yeast ADH1 promoter
  Cloning method: Ligation Independent Cloning
  Sequencing primers: 5′ CCTCGTCATTGTTCTCGTTCC; 3′ ACGTATCTACCAACGATTTGACC
Terms and licenses: Academic/Nonprofit Terms; Industry Terms: Not Available to Industry
How to cite: pRS316-RGR-GFP-mHDV was a gift from Yunde Zhao (Addgene plasmid # 51058 ; http://n2t.net/addgene:51058 ; RRID:Addgene_51058)
