>Addgene plasmid #51058 | pRS316-RGR-GFP-mHDV | addgene partial sequence | sequence record 79285 | M13pUC-Fwd 5'-CCCAGTCACGACGTTGTAAAACG-3'
ACGACTCACTATAGGGCGAATTGGAGCTCCACCGCGGTGGCGGCCGCTCTAGAACTAGTGGGAGCTGCAT
GTGTCAGAGGTTTTCACCGTCATCACCGAAACGCGCGAGGCAGCAACTTCTTTTCTTTTTTTTTCTTTTC
TCTCTCCCCCGTTGTTGTCTCACCATATCCGCAATGACAAAAAAATGATGGAAGACACTAAAGGAAAAAA
TTAACGACAAAGACAGCACCAACAGATGTCGTTGTTCCAGAGCTGATGAGGGGTATCTCGAAGCACACGA
AACTTTTTCCTTCCTTCATTCACGCACACTACTCTCTAATGAGCAACGGTATACGGCCTTCCTTCCAGTT
ACTTGAATTTGAAATAAAAAAAAGTTTGCTGTCTTGCTATCAAGTATAAATAGACCTGCAATTATTAATC
TTTTGTTTCCTCGTCATTGTTCTCGTTCCCTTTCTTCCTTGTTTCTTTTTCTGCACAATATTTCAAGCTA
TACCAAGCATACAATCAACTAGCACGCTGATGAGTCCGTGAGGACGAAACGAGTAAGCTCGTCCGTGCTG
AAGTCAAGTTTGAGTTTTAGAGCTAGAAATAGCAAGTTAAAATAAGGCTAGTCCGTTATCAACTTGAAAA
AGTGGCACCGAGTCGGTGCTTTTGGCCGGCATGGTCCCAGCCTCCTCGCTGGCGCCGGCTGGGCAACATG
CTTCGGAGCTTTGGACTTCTTCGCCAGAGGTTTGGTCAAGTCTCCAATCAAGGTTGTCGGCTTGTCTACC
TTGCCAGAAATTTACGAAAAGATGGAAAAGGGTCAAATCGTTGGTAGATACGTTGTTGACACTTCTAAAT
AAGCGAATTTCTTATGATTTATGATTTTTATTATTAAATAAGTTATAAAAAAAATAAGTGTATACAAATT
TTAAAGTGACTCTTAGGTTTTAAAACGAAAATTCTT
